Addgene plasmid #77465: DGKZ gRNA (BRDN0001149311)
Purpose: 3rd generation lentiviral gRNA plasmid targeting human DGKZ
Depositing lab: John Doench & David Root. Depositing organization: Broad Institute. Publication: Optimized sgRNA design to maximize activity and minimize off-target effects of CRISPR-Cas9. Doench JG, Fusi N, Sullender M, Hegde M, Vaimberg EW, Donovan KF, Smith I, Tothova Z, Wilen C, Orchard R, Virgin HW, Listgarten J, Root DE. Nat Biotechnol. 2016 Jan 18. doi: 10.1038/nbt.3437. PubMed 26780180.
Backbone
  Vector backbone: lentiGuide-Puro
  Backbone manufacturer: Zhang Lab (Addgene plasmid # 52963)
  Vector type: Mammalian Expression, Lentiviral, CRISPR
  Selectable markers: Puromycin
Growth in bacteria
  Bacterial resistance: Ampicillin, 100 μg/mL
  Growth temperature: 37°C
  Growth strain: DH5alpha
  Copy number: High Copy
Gene/Insert
  Gene/Insert name: DGKZ (alt names: DGKZ; NM_001105540.1)
  gRNA/shRNA sequence: CTCTCCTCAGTACCACAGCA
  Species: H. sapiens (human)
  Entrez Gene: DGKZ (a.k.a. DAGK5, DAGK6, DGK-ZETA, hDGKzeta)
  Promoter: hU6
  Cloning method: Unknown
  Sequencing primers: 5′ U6-F; 3′ pS2-R
Terms and licenses: Academic/Nonprofit Terms; Industry Terms: Not Available to Industry
Depositor comments: The gRNA was designed to target the following Genbank reference sequence(s): NM_001105540.1,NM_001199266.1,NM_001199267.1,NM_001199268.1,NM_003646.3,NM_201532.2,NM_201533.3. Note that this plasmid does NOT contain Cas9. It should be used in conjunction with lentiCas9-Blast (Addgene #52962) or otherwise with cell lines already expressing Cas9. Browse the full kinome gRNA library at http://www.addgene.org/pooled-library/broadgpp-human-kinome/ or visit http://www.broadinstitute.org/rnai/public/ for detailed protocols and information.
How to cite: DGKZ gRNA (BRDN0001149311) was a gift from John Doench & David Root (Addgene plasmid # 77465 ; http://n2t.net/addgene:77465 ; RRID:Addgene_77465)
