[The description below was written by a language model from this plasmid's Addgene catalogue record and pLannotate feature annotations shown in this document.]
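Description:
DGKZ gRNA (BRDN0001149311) is a third-generation lentiviral guide RNA plasmid built on the lentiGuide-Puro backbone, designed to direct Streptococcus pyogenes Cas9 to the human DGKZ gene (diacylglycerol kinase zeta). It is maintained in E. coli as a high-copy plasmid through a ColE1/pUC-type origin with ampicillin selection from the β-lactamase gene. The backbone also carries an f1 origin, an SV40 origin and poly(A) signal, and leftover lac and T7/T3 cloning-vector elements.

The lentiviral transfer cassette begins with an RSV promoter fused to a truncated HIV-1 5' LTR, which drives Tat-independent genomic RNA production in packaging cells. This is followed by the Ψ packaging signal with a partial gag region, the Rev response element for Rev-dependent nuclear export, and a cPPT/CTS. It ends in a ΔU3 self-inactivating 3' LTR. Between the LTRs are two expression units. A human U6 RNA polymerase III promoter transcribes the DGKZ-specific spacer joined to the Cas9 gRNA scaffold. An EF-1α core promoter with its intron A drives puromycin N-acetyltransferase for selecting transduced mammalian cells, with a WPRE downstream to enhance expression.

The plasmid does not encode Cas9, so it must be paired with a separate Cas9 lentivector or used in cells that already express Cas9. The guide was designed against multiple DGKZ RefSeq transcript variants and belongs to a human kinome gRNA collection associated with work on optimised sgRNA design for higher on-target activity and fewer off-target effects. It is typically used for CRISPR knockout of DGKZ in human cells.
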