Features (pLannotate 1.2.2; 29 found; start..end, strand, type, name):
     14..80      +  CDS            small t antigen (fragment): SV40 (simian virus 40) small t antigen
    106..317     +  promoter       EF-1α core promoter: core promoter for human elongation factor EF-1α
    318..1256    +  intron         EF-1α intron A: intron upstream of the start codon of human EF-1α
   1278..1877    +  CDS            PuroR (fragment): puromycin N-acetyltransferase; pac from Streptomyces; confers resistance to puromycin
   1893..2481    +  misc_feature   WPRE: woodchuck hepatitis virus posttranscriptional regulatory element
   2532..2551    +  misc_feature   cPPT/CTS (fragment): central polypurine tract and central termination sequence of HIV-1
   2553..2786    +  LTR            3' LTR (ΔU3): self-inactivating 3' long terminal repeat (LTR) from HIV-1
   2864..2985    +  polyA_signal   SV40 poly(A) signal: SV40 polyadenylation signal
   3025..3160    +  rep_origin     SV40 ori: SV40 origin of replication
   3181..3199    -  promoter       T7 promoter: promoter for bacteriophage T7 RNA polymerase
   3207..3362    +  CDS            lacZα (fragment): LacZα fragment of β-galactosidase; lacZ fragment
   3367..3795    +  rep_origin     f1 ori (sequence partly withheld): f1 bacteriophage origin of replication; arrow indicates direction of (+) strand synthesis
   3848..3952    +  promoter       AmpR promoter: bla
   3953..4813    +  CDS            AmpR: β-lactamase; bla; confers resistance to ampicillin, carbenicillin, and related antibiotics
   4984..5572    +  rep_origin     ori: high-copy-number ColE1/pMB1/pBR322/pUC origin of replication
   5755..5847    +  CDS            lacI (fragment): lac repressor; lacI; The lac repressor binds to the lac operator to inhibit transcription in E. coli. This inhibition can be relieved by adding lactose or isopropyl-β-D-thiogalactopyranoside (IPTG).
   5860..5881    +  protein_bind   CAP binding site: CAP binding activates transcription in the presence of cAMP. E. coli catabolite activator protein
   5896..5926    +  promoter       lac promoter: promoter for the E. coli lac operon
   5934..5950    +  protein_bind   lac operator: The lac repressor binds to the lac operator to inhibit transcription in E. coli. This inhibition can be relieved by adding lactose or isopropyl-β-D-thiogalactopyranoside (IPTG). lac repressor encoded by lacI
   5995..6013    +  promoter       T3 promoter: promoter for bacteriophage T3 RNA polymerase
   6041..6267    +  promoter       RSV promoter: Rous sarcoma virus enhancer/promoter
   6268..6448    +  LTR            5' LTR (truncated): truncated 5' long terminal repeat (LTR) from HIV-1
   6495..6620    +  misc_feature   HIV-1 Ψ: packaging signal of human immunodeficiency virus type 1
   6604..6967    +  CDS            HIV-1 gag (fragment): gag protein from human immunodeficiency virus 1; gag
   7113..7346    +  misc_feature   RRE: The Rev response element (RRE) of HIV-1 allows for Rev-dependent mRNA export from the nucleus to the cytoplasm.
   7723..7749    +  CDS            Rev (fragment): human immunodeficiency virus 1 (HIV-1) Rev protein; rev; enhances nuclear export of unspliced and incompletely spliced viral mRNAs
   7753..7993    +  promoter       U6 promoter: RNA polymerase III promoter for human U6 snRNA
   8023..8098    +  misc_RNA       gRNA scaffold: guide RNA scaffold for the Streptococcus pyogenes CRISPR/Cas9 system
   8154..8271    +  misc_feature   cPPT/CTS: central polypurine tract and central termination sequence of HIV-1
>Addgene plasmid #77465 | DGKZ gRNA (BRDN0001149311) | addgene full sequence | sequence record 187814 | Addgene Assembled Sequence
CCCGGGTGCAAAGATGGATAAAGTTTTAAACAGAGAGGAATCTTTGCAGCTAATGGACCTTCTAGGTCTT
GAAAGGAGTGGGAATTGGCTCCGGTGCCCGTCAGTGGGCAGAGCGCACATCGCCCACAGTCCCCGAGAAG
TTGGGGGGAGGGGTCGGCAATTGATCCGGTGCCTAGAGAAGGTGGCGCGGGGTAAACTGGGAAAGTGATG
TCGTGTACTGGCTCCGCCTTTTTCCCGAGGGTGGGGGAGAACCGTATATAAGTGCAGTAGTCGCCGTGAA
CGTTCTTTTTCGCAACGGGTTTGCCGCCAGAACACAGGTAAGTGCCGTGTGTGGTTCCCGCGGGCCTGGC
CTCTTTACGGGTTATGGCCCTTGCGTGCCTTGAATTACTTCCACCTGGCTGCAGTACGTGATTCTTGATC
CCGAGCTTCGGGTTGGAAGTGGGTGGGAGAGTTCGAGGCCTTGCGCTTAAGGAGCCCCTTCGCCTCGTGC
TTGAGTTGAGGCCTGGCCTGGGCGCTGGGGCCGCCGCGTGCGAATCTGGTGGCACCTTCGCGCCTGTCTC
GCTGCTTTCGATAAGTCTCTAGCCATTTAAAATTTTTGATGACCTGCTGCGACGCTTTTTTTCTGGCAAG
ATAGTCTTGTAAATGCGGGCCAAGATCTGCACACTGGTATTTCGGTTTTTGGGGCCGCGGGCGGCGACGG
GGCCCGTGCGTCCCAGCGCACATGTTCGGCGAGGCGGGGCCTGCGAGCGCGGCCACCGAGAATCGGACGG
GGGTAGTCTCAAGCTGGCCGGCCTGCTCTGGTGCCTGGCCTCGCGCCGCCGTGTATCGCCCCGCCCTGGG
CGGCAAGGCTGGCCCGGTCGGCACCAGTTGCGTGAGCGGAAAGATGGCCGCTTCCCGGCCCTGCTGCAGG
GAGCTCAAAATGGAGGACGCGGCGCTCGGGAGAGCGGGCGGGTGAGTCACCCACACAAAGGAAAAGGGCC
TTTCCGTCCTCAGCCGTCGCTTCATGTGACTCCACGGAGTACCGGGCGCCGTCCAGGCACCTCGATTAGT
TCTCGAGCTTTTGGAGTACGTCGTCTTTAGGTTGGGGGGAGGGGTTTTATGCGATGGAGTTTCCCCACAC
TGAGTGGGTGGAGACTGAAGTTAGGCCAGCTTGGCACTTGATGTAATTCTCCTTGGAATTTGCCCTTTTT
GAGTTTGGATCTTGGTTCATTCTCAAGCCTCAGACAGTGGTTCAAAGTTTTTTTCTTCCATTTCAGGTGT
CGTGACGTACGGCCACCATGACCGAGTACAAGCCCACGGTGCGCCTCGCCACCCGCGACGACGTCCCCAG
GGCCGTACGCACCCTCGCCGCCGCGTTCGCCGACTACCCCGCCACGCGCCACACCGTCGATCCGGACCGC
CACATCGAGCGGGTCACCGAGCTGCAAGAACTCTTCCTCACGCGCGTCGGGCTCGACATCGGCAAGGTGT
GGGTCGCGGACGACGGCGCCGCCGTGGCGGTCTGGACCACGCCGGAGAGCGTCGAAGCGGGGGCGGTGTT
CGCCGAGATCGGCCCGCGCATGGCCGAGTTGAGCGGTTCCCGGCTGGCCGCGCAGCAACAGATGGAAGGC
CTCCTGGCGCCGCACCGGCCCAAGGAGCCCGCGTGGTTCCTGGCCACCGTCGGAGTCTCGCCCGACCACC
AGGGCAAGGGTCTGGGCAGCGCCGTCGTGCTCCCCGGAGTGGAGGCGGCCGAGCGCGCCGGGGTGCCCGC
CTTCCTGGAGACCTCCGCGCCCCGCAACCTCCCCTTCTACGAGCGGCTCGGCTTCACCGTCACCGCCGAC
GTCGAGGTGCCCGAAGGACCGCGCACCTGGTGCATGACCCGCAAGCCCGGTGCCTGAACGCGTTAAGTCG
ACAATCAACCTCTGGATTACAAAATTTGTGAAAGATTGACTGGTATTCTTAACTATGTTGCTCCTTTTAC
GCTATGTGGATACGCTGCTTTAATGCCTTTGTATCATGCTATTGCTTCCCGTATGGCTTTCATTTTCTCC
TCCTTGTATAAATCCTGGTTGCTGTCTCTTTATGAGGAGTTGTGGCCCGTTGTCAGGCAACGTGGCGTGG
TGTGCACTGTGTTTGCTGACGCAACCCCCACTGGTTGGGGCATTGCCACCACCTGTCAGCTCCTTTCCGG
GACTTTCGCTTTCCCCCTCCCTATTGCCACGGCGGAACTCATCGCCGCCTGCCTTGCCCGCTGCTGGACA
GGGGCTCGGCTGTTGGGCACTGACAATTCCGTGGTGTTGTCGGGGAAATCATCGTCCTTTCCTTGGCTGC
TCGCCTGTGTTGCCACCTGGATTCTGCGCGGGACGTCCTTCTGCTACGTCCCTTCGGCCCTCAATCCAGC
GGACCTTCCTTCCCGCGGCCTGCTGCCGGCTCTGCGGCCTCTTCCGCGTCTTCGCCTTCGCCCTCAGACG
AGTCGGATCTCCCTTTGGGCCGCCTCCCCGCGTCGACTTTAAGACCAATGACTTACAAGGCAGCTGTAGA
TCTTAGCCACTTTTTAAAAGAAAAGGGGGGACTGGAAGGGCTAATTCACTCCCAACGAAGACAAGATCTG
CTTTTTGCTTGTACTGGGTCTCTCTGGTTAGACCAGATCTGAGCCTGGGAGCTCTCTGGCTAACTAGGGA
ACCCACTGCTTAAGCCTCAATAAAGCTTGCCTTGAGTGCTTCAAGTAGTGTGTGCCCGTCTGTTGTGTGA
CTCTGGTAACTAGAGATCCCTCAGACCCTTTTAGTCAGTGTGGAAAATCTCTAGCAGTACGTATAGTAGT
TCATGTCATCTTATTATTCAGTATTTATAACTTGCAAAGAAATGAATATCAGAGAGTGAGAGGAACTTGT
TTATTGCAGCTTATAATGGTTACAAATAAAGCAATAGCATCACAAATTTCACAAATAAAGCATTTTTTTC
ACTGCATTCTAGTTGTGGTTTGTCCAAACTCATCAATGTATCTTATCATGTCTGGCTCTAGCTATCCCGC
CCCTAACTCCGCCCATCCCGCCCCTAACTCCGCCCAGTTCCGCCCATTCTCCGCCCCATGGCTGACTAAT
TTTTTTTATTTATGCAGAGGCCGAGGCCGCCTCGGCCTCTGAGCTATTCCAGAAGTAGTGAGGAGGCTTT
TTTGGAGGCCTAGGGACGTACCCAATTCGCCCTATAGTGAGTCGTATTACGCGCGCTCACTGGCCGTCGT
TTTACAACGTCGTGACTGGGAAAACCCTGGCGTTACCCAACTTAATCGCCTTGCAGCACATCCCCCTTTC
GCCAGCTGGCGTAATAGCGAAGAGGCCCGCACCGATCGCCCTTCCCAACAGTTGCGCAGCCTGAATGGCG
AATGGG
[124 nt withheld, positions 3367-3490]
C
[91 nt withheld, positions 3492-3582]
A
[49 nt withheld, positions 3584-3632]
CCTTTGACGTTGGAGTCCACGTTCTTT
[37 nt withheld, positions 3660-3696]
ACCCTATCTCGGTCTATTCTTTTGATTTATAAGGGATTTTGCCGATTTCGGCCTATTGGTTAAAAAATGA
GCTGATTTAACAAAAATTTAACGCGAATTTTAACAAAATATTAACGCTTACAATTTAGGTGGCACTTTTC
GGGGAAATGTGCGCGGAACCCCTATTTGTTTATTTTTCTAAATACATTCAAATATGTATCCGCTCATGAG
ACAATAACCCTGATAAATGCTTCAATAATATTGAAAAAGGAAGAGTATGAGTATTCAACATTTCCGTGTC
GCCCTTATTCCCTTTTTTGCGGCATTTTGCCTTCCTGTTTTTGCTCACCCAGAAACGCTGGTGAAAGTAA
AAGATGCTGAAGATCAGTTGGGTGCACGAGTGGGTTACATCGAACTGGATCTCAACAGCGGTAAGATCCT
TGAGAGTTTTCGCCCCGAAGAACGTTTTCCAATGATGAGCACTTTTAAAGTTCTGCTATGTGGCGCGGTA
TTATCCCGTATTGACGCCGGGCAAGAGCAACTCGGTCGCCGCATACACTATTCTCAGAATGACTTGGTTG
AGTACTCACCAGTCACAGAAAAGCATCTTACGGATGGCATGACAGTAAGAGAATTATGCAGTGCTGCCAT
AACCATGAGTGATAACACTGCGGCCAACTTACTTCTGACAACGATCGGAGGACCGAAGGAGCTAACCGCT
TTTTTGCACAACATGGGGGATCATGTAACTCGCCTTGATCGTTGGGAACCGGAGCTGAATGAAGCCATAC
CAAACGACGAGCGTGACACCACGATGCCTGTAGCAATGGCAACAACGTTGCGCAAACTATTAACTGGCGA
ACTACTTACTCTAGCTTCCCGGCAACAATTAATAGACTGGATGGAGGCGGATAAAGTTGCAGGACCACTT
CTGCGCTCGGCCCTTCCGGCTGGCTGGTTTATTGCTGATAAATCTGGAGCCGGTGAGCGTGGGTCTCGCG
GTATCATTGCAGCACTGGGGCCAGATGGTAAGCCCTCCCGTATCGTAGTTATCTACACGACGGGGAGTCA
GGCAACTATGGATGAACGAAATAGACAGATCGCTGAGATAGGTGCCTCACTGATTAAGCATTGGTAACTG
TCAGACCAAGTTTACTCATATATACTTTAGATTGATTTAAAACTTCATTTTTAATTTAAAAGGATCTAGG
TGAAGATCCTTTTTGATAATCTCATGACCAAAATCCCTTAACGTGAGTTTTCGTTCCACTGAGCGTCAGA
CCCCGTAGAAAAGATCAAAGGATCTTCTTGAGATCCTTTTTTTCTGCGCGTAATCTGCTGCTTGCAAACA
AAAAAACCACCGCTACCAGCGGTGGTTTGTTTGCCGGATCAAGAGCTACCAACTCTTTTTCCGAAGGTAA
CTGGCTTCAGCAGAGCGCAGATACCAAATACTGTTCTTCTAGTGTAGCCGTAGTTAGGCCACCACTTCAA
GAACTCTGTAGCACCGCCTACATACCTCGCTCTGCTAATCCTGTTACCAGTGGCTGCTGCCAGTGGCGAT
AAGTCGTGTCTTACCGGGTTGGACTCAAGACGATAGTTACCGGATAAGGCGCAGCGGTCGGGCTGAACGG
GGGGTTCGTGCACACAGCCCAGCTTGGAGCGAACGACCTACACCGAACTGAGATACCTACAGCGTGAGCT
ATGAGAAAGCGCCACGCTTCCCGAAGGGAGAAAGGCGGACAGGTATCCGGTAAGCGGCAGGGTCGGAACA
GGAGAGCGCACGAGGGAGCTTCCAGGGGGAAACGCCTGGTATCTTTATAGTCCTGTCGGGTTTCGCCACC
TCTGACTTGAGCGTCGATTTTTGTGATGCTCGTCAGGGGGGCGGAGCCTATGGAAAAACGCCAGCAACGC
GGCCTTTTTACGGTTCCTGGCCTTTTGCTGGCCTTTTGCTCACATGTTCTTTCCTGCGTTATCCCCTGAT
TCTGTGGATAACCGTATTACCGCCTTTGAGTGAGCTGATACCGCTCGCCGCAGCCGAACGACCGAGCGCA
GCGAGTCAGTGAGCGAGGAAGCGGAAGAGCGCCCAATACGCAAACCGCCTCTCCCCGCGCGTTGGCCGAT
TCATTAATGCAGCTGGCACGACAGGTTTCCCGACTGGAAAGCGGGCAGTGAGCGCAACGCAATTAATGTG
AGTTAGCTCACTCATTAGGCACCCCAGGCTTTACACTTTATGCTTCCGGCTCGTATGTTGTGTGGAATTG
TGAGCGGATAACAATTTCACACAGGAAACAGCTATGACCATGATTACGCCAAGCGCGCAATTAACCCTCA
CTAAAGGGAACAAAAGCTGGAGCTGCAAGCTTAATGTAGTCTTATGCAATACTCTTGTAGTCTTGCAACA
TGGTAACGATGAGTTAGCAACATGCCTTACAAGGAGAGAAAAAGCACCGTGCATGCCGATTGGTGGAAGT
AAGGTGGTACGATCGTGCCTTATTAGGAAGGCAACAGACGGGTCTGACATGGATTGGACGAACCACTGAA
TTGCCGCATTGCAGAGATATTGTATTTAAGTGCCTAGCTCGATACATAAACGGGTCTCTCTGGTTAGACC
AGATCTGAGCCTGGGAGCTCTCTGGCTAACTAGGGAACCCACTGCTTAAGCCTCAATAAAGCTTGCCTTG
AGTGCTTCAAGTAGTGTGTGCCCGTCTGTTGTGTGACTCTGGTAACTAGAGATCCCTCAGACCCTTTTAG
TCAGTGTGGAAAATCTCTAGCAGTGGCGCCCGAACAGGGACTTGAAAGCGAAAGGGAAACCAGAGGAGCT
CTCTCGACGCAGGACTCGGCTTGCTGAAGCGCGCACGGCAAGAGGCGAGGGGCGGCGACTGGTGAGTACG
CCAAAAATTTTGACTAGCGGAGGCTAGAAGGAGAGAGATGGGTGCGAGAGCGTCAGTATTAAGCGGGGGA
GAATTAGATCGCGATGGGAAAAAATTCGGTTAAGGCCAGGGGGAAAGAAAAAATATAAATTAAAACATAT
AGTATGGGCAAGCAGGGAGCTAGAACGATTCGCAGTTAATCCTGGCCTGTTAGAAACATCAGAAGGCTGT
AGACAAATACTGGGACAGCTACAACCATCCCTTCAGACAGGATCAGAAGAACTTAGATCATTATATAATA
CAGTAGCAACCCTCTATTGTGTGCATCAAAGGATAGAGATAAAAGACACCAAGGAAGCTTTAGACAAGAT
AGAGGAAGAGCAAAACAAAAGTAAGACCACCGCACAGCAAGCGGCCGCTGATCTTCAGACCTGGAGGAGG
AGATATGAGGGACAATTGGAGAAGTGAATTATATAAATATAAAGTAGTAAAAATTGAACCATTAGGAGTA
GCACCCACCAAGGCAAAGAGAAGAGTGGTGCAGAGAGAAAAAAGAGCAGTGGGAATAGGAGCTTTGTTCC
TTGGGTTCTTGGGAGCAGCAGGAAGCACTATGGGCGCAGCGTCAATGACGCTGACGGTACAGGCCAGACA
ATTATTGTCTGGTATAGTGCAGCAGCAGAACAATTTGCTGAGGGCTATTGAGGCGCAACAGCATCTGTTG
CAACTCACAGTCTGGGGCATCAAGCAGCTCCAGGCAAGAATCCTGGCTGTGGAAAGATACCTAAAGGATC
AACAGCTCCTGGGGATTTGGGGTTGCTCTGGAAAACTCATTTGCACCACTGCTGTGCCTTGGAATGCTAG
TTGGAGTAATAAATCTCTGGAACAGATTTGGAATCACACGACCTGGATGGAGTGGGACAGAGAAATTAAC
AATTACACAAGCTTAATACACTCCTTAATTGAAGAATCGCAAAACCAGCAAGAAAAGAATGAACAAGAAT
TATTGGAATTAGATAAATGGGCAAGTTTGTGGAATTGGTTTAACATAACAAATTGGCTGTGGTATATAAA
ATTATTCATAATGATAGTAGGAGGCTTGGTAGGTTTAAGAATAGTTTTTGCTGTACTTTCTATAGTGAAT
AGAGTTAGGCAGGGATATTCACCATTATCGTTTCAGACCCACCTCCCAACCCCGAGGGGACCCAGAGAGG
GCCTATTTCCCATGATTCCTTCATATTTGCATATACGATACAAGGCTGTTAGAGAGATAATTAGAATTAA
TTTGACTGTAAACACAAAGATATTAGTACAAAATACGTGACGTAGAAAGTAATAATTTCTTGGGTAGTTT
GCAGTTTTAAAATTATGTTTTAAAATGGACTATCATATGCTTACCGTAACTTGAAAGTATTTCGATTTCT
TGGCTTTATATATCTTGTGGAAAGGACGAAACACCGCTCTCCTCAGTACCACAGCAGTTTTAGAGCTAGA
AATAGCAAGTTAAAATAAGGCTAGTCCGTTATCAACTTGAAAAAGTGGCACCGAGTCGGTGCTTTTTTAA
GCTTGGCGTAACTAGATCTTGAGACAAATGGCAGTATTCATCCACAATTTTAAAAGAAAAGGGGGGATTG
GGGGGTACAGTGCAGGGGAAAGAATAGTAGACATAATAGCAACAGACATACAAACTAAAGAATTACAAAA
ACAAATTACAAAAATTCAAAATTTTCGGGTTTATTACAGGGACAGCAGAGATCCACTTTGGCGCCGGCTC
GAGGGGG
