>Addgene plasmid #77465 | DGKZ gRNA (BRDN0001149311) | depositor partial sequence | sequence record 144925 | Target Sequence
CTCTCCTCAGTACCACAGCA
