>Addgene plasmid #77465 | DGKZ gRNA (BRDN0001149311) | addgene partial sequence | sequence record 187813 | hU6-F
GTAGAAAGTAATAATTTCTTGGGTAGTTTGCAGTTTTAAAATTATGTTTTAAAATGGACTATCATATGCT
TACCGTAACTTGAAAGTATTTCGATTTCTTGGCTTTATATATCTTGTGGAAAGGACGAAACACCGCTCTC
CTCAGTACCACAGCAGTTTTAGAGCTAGAAATAGCAAGTTAAAATAAGGCTAGTCCGTTATCAACTTGAA
AAAGTGGCACCGAGTCGGTGCTTTTTTAAGCTTGGCGTAACTAGATCTTGAGACAAATGGCAGTATTCAT
CCACAATTTTAAAAGAAAAGGGGGGATTGGGGGGTACAGTGCAGGGGAAAGAATAGTAGACATAATAGCA
ACAGACATACAAACTAAAGAATTACAAAAACAAATTACAAAAATTCAAAATTTTCGGGTTTATTACAGGG
ACAGCAGAGATCCACTTTGGCGCCGGCTCGAGGGGGCCCGGGTGCAAAGATGGATAAAGTTTTAAACAGA
GAGGAATCTTTGCAGCTAATGGACCTTCTAGGTCTTGAAAGGAGTGGGAATTGGCTCCGGTGCCCGTCAG
TGGGCAGAGC
